Addgene plasmid #118081: pMST-713
Purpose: ptet-on::cexA::ttrpC
Depositing lab: Michael Sauer. Depositing organization: Universitaet fur Bodenkultur Wien (BOKU-WIEN). Publication: Engineering of the citrate exporter protein enables high citric acid production in Aspergillus niger. Steiger MG, Rassinger A, Mattanovich D, Sauer M. Metab Eng. 2019 Mar;52:224-231. doi: 10.1016/j.ymben.2018.12.004. Epub 2018 Dec 13. PubMed 30553933.
Backbone
  Vector backbone: pMST635, pMST1212
  Backbone manufacturer: Sarkari et al. 2017
  Selectable markers: Hygromycin
Growth in bacteria
  Bacterial resistance: Kanamycin, 50 μg/mL
  Growth temperature: 37°C
  Growth strain: DH5alpha
  Copy number: Unknown
Gene/Insert
  Gene/Insert name: CexA
  Species: A. niger
  Insert size (bp): 1575
  Promoter: ptet-on
  Cloning method: Gibson Cloning
  Sequencing primers: 5′ AGGTCACCCCTAGAGACAGTGA
Terms and licenses: Academic/Nonprofit Terms; Industry Terms: Not Available to Industry
How to cite: pMST-713 was a gift from Michael Sauer (Addgene plasmid # 118081 ; http://n2t.net/addgene:118081 ; RRID:Addgene_118081)
