[The description below was written by a language model from this plasmid's Addgene catalogue record and pLannotate feature annotations shown in this document.]
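Description:
pMST-713 is an approximately 14.8 kb E. coli–Aspergillus shuttle plasmid for doxycycline-inducible expression of the Aspergillus niger citrate exporter gene cexA. It was assembled by Gibson cloning from the pMST635 and pMST1212 backbones. In bacteria it replicates from a high-copy ColE1/pUC-type origin and is selected with kanamycin through an aph(3')-Ia gene driven by the cat promoter and insulated by tonB, T7Te and T3Te terminators. For the fungal host it carries a large fragment of the Aspergillus nidulans AMA1 replicator, which supports autonomous extrachromosomal maintenance in filamentous fungi, and the hph hygromycin phosphotransferase gene as the selectable marker. The annotation does not identify the promoter driving hph. A region matching a fragment of an orotidine-5'-phosphate decarboxylase gene (annotated by similarity to yeast URA3) is also present, but its role is not stated.

The payload is a self-contained Tet-On system. A fragment of the constitutive A. nidulans gpdA promoter, with its intron, drives rtTA-Advanced, the reverse tetracycline transactivator. Downstream, a tetracycline response element with seven tetO copies, followed by a second copy of the gpdA intron region, controls the roughly 1.57 kb cexA coding sequence, which ends at the A. nidulans trpC terminator. rtTA binds the response element only when tetracycline or doxycycline is present, so cexA transcription can be switched on and tuned by adding inducer.

The associated work concerns engineering citrate export to raise citric acid production in A. niger, and this plasmid provides the controllable cexA overexpression for that purpose. The depositor and repository-sequenced records have identical feature layouts, with a 4 nt length difference falling within the annotated AMA1 region.
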