Features (pLannotate 1.2.2; 17 found; start..end, strand, type, name):
     83..590     +  promoter       gpdA promoter (fragment): gpdA; promoter from the Aspergillus nidulans glyceraldehyde-3-phosphate dehydrogenase gene (Punt et al., 1990)
    639..754     +  intron         gpdA intron: gpdA; intron from the Aspergillus nidulans glyceraldehyde-3-phosphate dehydrogenase gene (Punt et al., 1990)
    772..1518    +  CDS            rtTA-Advanced: improved tetracycline-controlled transactivator In the Tet-On® system, rtTA-Advanced binds to the Tet-responsive element and stimulates transcription only in the presence of tetracycline or doxycycline.
   1866..2136    +  protein_bind   tetracycline response element: contains seven copies of the tetracycline operator tetO tetracycline repressor TetR
   2206..2321    +  intron         gpdA intron: gpdA; intron from the Aspergillus nidulans glyceraldehyde-3-phosphate dehydrogenase gene (Punt et al., 1990)
   2341..3912    +  CDS            cex1: CEX1_ASPNA - Also known as cexA From Aspergillus niger (strain ATCC 1015 / CBS 113.46 / FGSC A1144 / LSHB Ac4 / NCTC 3858a / NRRL 328 / USDA 3528.7).
   3920..4693    +  terminator     trpC terminator: trpC; transcription terminator from the Aspergillus nidulans trpC gene (Punt et al., 1987)
   6038..6682    +  CDS            URA3 (fragment): PYRF_YEAST - Experimental evidence at protein level: Swiss-Prot protein existence level 1. From Saccharomyces cerevisiae (strain ATCC 204508 / S288c) (Baker's yeast).
   6767..9586    -  rep_origin     AMA1 (fragment): replication origin from Aspergillus nidulans (Aleksenko and Clutterbuck, 1996)
  10337..11359   +  CDS            hph: KHYB_ECOLX - Experimental evidence at protein level: Swiss-Prot protein existence level 1. The aminoglycoside phosphotransferases achieve inactivation of their antibiotic substrates by phosphorylation. Only phosphorylates hygromycin and closely related compounds such as demethyl analogs and destomycin. From Escherichia coli.
  12089..12120   +  terminator     tonB terminator: bidirectional E. coli tonB-P14 transcription terminator
  12121..12223   +  promoter       cat promoter: promoter of the E. coli cat gene encoding chloramphenicol acetyltransferase
  12224..13039   +  CDS            KanR: aminoglycoside phosphotransferase; aph(3')-Ia; confers resistance to kanamycin in bacteria or G418 (Geneticin®) in eukaryotes
  13063..13090   +  terminator     T7Te terminator: phage T7 early transcription terminator
  13102..13689   -  rep_origin     ori: high-copy-number ColE1/pMB1/pBR322/pUC origin of replication
  13711..13730   -  terminator     T3Te terminator (fragment): phage T3 early transcription terminator
  13729..13746   -  CDS            lacZα (fragment): LacZα fragment of β-galactosidase; lacZ fragment
>Addgene plasmid #118081 | pMST-713 | depositor full sequence | sequence record 232160 | pMST-713 sequence 14847 bps
CAGTCAATGGCAAGGAAACTGGAGCGCAAAAAACCCCGCCCCTGACAGGGCGGGGTTTTTTCGCGATCGG
AGTCGATAAGCTTCGGAGAATATGGAGCTTCATCGAATCACCGGCAGTAAGCGAAGGAGAATGTGAAGCC
AGGGGTGTATAGCCGTCGGCGAAATAGCATGCCATTAACCTAGGTACAGAAGTCCAATTGCTTCCGATCT
GGTAAAAGATTCACGAGATAGTACCTTCTCCGAAGTAGGTAGAGCGAGTACCCGGCGCGTAAGCTCCCTA
ATTGGCCCATCCGGCATCTGTAGGGCGTCCAAATATCGTGCCTCTCCTGCTTTGCCCGGTGTATGAAACC
GGAAAGGCCGCTCAGGAGCTGGCCAGCGGCGCAGACCGGGAACACAAGCTGGCAGTCGACCCATCCGGTG
CTCTGCACTCGACCTGCTGAGGTCCCTCAGTCCCTGGTAGGCAGCTTTGCCCCGTCTGTCCGCCCGGTGT
GTCGGCGGGGTTGACAAGGTCGTTGCGTCAGTCCAACATTTGTTGCCATATTTTCCTGCTCTCCCCACCA
GCTGCTCTTTTCTTTTCTCTTTCTTTTCCCATCTTCAGTATATTCATCTTCCCATCCAAGAACCTTTATT
TCCCCTAAGTAAGTACTTTGCTACATCCATACTCCATCCTTCCCATCCCTTATTCCTTTGAACCTTTCAG
TTCGAGCTTTCCCACTTCATCGCAGCTTGACTAACAGCTACCCCGCTTGAGCAGACATCACCGAATTCAC
CATGTCTAGACTGGACAAGAGCAAAGTCATAAACGGCGCTCTGGAATTACTCAATGGAGTCGGTATCGAA
GGCCTGACGACAAGGAAACTCGCTCAAAAGCTGGGAGTTGAGCAGCCTACCCTGTACTGGCACGTGAAGA
ACAAGCGGGCCCTGCTCGATGCCCTGCCAATCGAGATGCTGGACAGGCATCATACCCACTTCTGCCCCCT
GGAAGGCGAGTCATGGCAAGACTTTCTGCGGAACAACGCCAAGTCATTCCGCTGTGCTCTCCTCTCACAT
CGCGACGGGGCTAAAGTGCATCTCGGCACCCGCCCAACAGAGAAACAGTACGAAACCCTGGAAAATCAGC
TCGCGTTCCTGTGTCAGCAAGGCTTCTCCCTGGAGAACGCACTGTACGCTCTGTCCGCCGTGGGCCACTT
TACACTGGGCTGCGTATTGGAGGAACAGGAGCATCAAGTAGCAAAAGAGGAAAGAGAGACACCTACCACC
GATTCTATGCCCCCACTTCTGAGACAAGCAATTGAGCTGTTCGACCGGCAGGGAGCCGAACCTGCCTTCC
TTTTCGGCCTGGAACTAATCATATGTGGCCTGGAGAAACAGCTAAAGTGCGAAAGCGGCGGGCCGGCCGA
CGCCCTTGACGATTTTGACTTAGACATGCTCCCAGCCGATGCCCTTGACGACTTTGACCTTGATATGCTG
CCTGCTGACGCTCTTGACGATTTTGACCTTGACATGCTCCCCGGGTAACTAAGTAAGGATCCACTAGTAC
AGCAGAAGAATCTCTCTCCGCTGTTGCTTCAGTGTCTGCCATGCATTAACTTCATCCTACTGTCCTACCC
GCAGTACCCATTCACATTTGCGGCAGATACCAGGTTGTTTTCTATTCCCTCGGTTCTTCAGTTCTTCAGA
TATTACATTACTCGAGAAATTGGCGGCGATGCAGGAGTTTGGTTGGTTTTAATTGTTTCAGTCTCCTTGA
CCTGATTTGTATGACATGCAATGTTTCGACGGATGACTATCTCGGTGAATATACGTCATGAATCATGCGG
CCGCGCGTATCACGAGGCCCTTTCGACTTCACTCGAGTTTACCACTCCCTATCAGTGATAGAGAAAAGTG
AAAGTCGAGTTTACCACTCCCTATCAGTGATAGAGAAAAGTGAAAGTCGAGTTTACCACTCCCTATCAGT
GATAGAGAAAAGTGAAAGTCGAGTTTACCACTCCCTATCAGTGATAGAGAAAAGTGAAAGTCGAGTTTAC
CACTCCCTATCAGTGATAGAGAAAAGTGAAAGTCGAGTTTACCACTCCCTATCAGTGATAGAGAAAAGTG
AAAGTCGAGTTTACCACTCCCTATCAGTGATAGAGAAAAGTGAAAGTCGAGCTCCCCATCTTCAGTATAT
TCATCTTCCCATCCAAGAACCTTTATTTCCCCTAAGTAAGTACTTTGCTACATCCATACTCCATCCTTCC
CATCCCTTATTCCTTTGAACCTTTCAGTTCGAGCTTTCCCACTTCATCGCAGCTTGACTAACAGCTACCC
CGCTTGAGCAGACATCACCGTTTAAACACCATGTCCTCAACCACGTCCTCATCAAGATCAGACCTTGAAA
AGGTCCCCGTACCACAGGTCACCCCTAGAGACAGTGACTCCGATAAGGGATCCCTCTCTCCGGAGCCTTC
GACCCTCGAGGCTCAGTCATCCGAGAAGCCACCGCATCATATCTTCACACGATCTCGCAAGCTGCAAATG
GTTTGCATCGTCTCCCTCGCTGCCATATTTTCTCCGCTTTCGTCGAACATTTACTTCCCTGCCCTGGATG
ATGTCTCGAAATCCCTCAACATCAGCATGTCGCTCGCAACACTCACCATCACGGTGTACATGATCGTCCA
AGGCCTCGCTCCCAGCTTCTGGGGTTCCATGTCAGACGCCACAGGTAGACGGCCTGTCTTTATTGGAACA
TTCATTGTTTACCTCGTAGCCAATATTGCTCTGGCCGAATCCAAGAACTATGGTGAGCTCATGGCCTTCC
GAGCCTTGCAGGCTGCTGGTAGCGCAGCCACCATCTCAATCGGAGCTGGAGTGATTGGTGATATCACAAA
CTCGGAAGAAAGAGGTAGCTTGGTGGGTATCTTCGGTGGAGTTCGCATGCTTGGACAGGGAATCGGGCCG
GTTTTCGGCGGCATTTTCACCCAGTATCTCGGATATCGATCTATCTTTTGGTTCCTCACGATTGCTGGAG
GCGTGAGTCTCCTGTCCATTCTGGTGCTTCTTCCGGAGACATTGAGGCCAATTGCTGGAAATGGAACTGT
GAAGCTCAATGGCATTCATAAGCCCTTCATCTACACGATCACCGGCCAGACGGGGGTTGTCGAGGGAGCG
CAACCGGAAGCGAAAAAGACCAAAACCAGCTGGAAGTCTGTTTTTGCTCCTTTGACATTCCTCGTCGAAA
AGGACGTTTTCATCACCCTGTTCTTTGGAAGTATCGTGTACACAGTGTGGAGCATGGTGACATCCAGTAC
CACCGACCTCTTCAGCGAAGTGTACGGCCTGTCATCCCTGGACATTGGACTCACTTTCCTAGGCAATGGC
TTTGGATGTATGTCTGGCTCTTATCTGGTCGGCTACCTTATGGATTACAACCACCGTCTTACCGAACGCG
AATATTGCGAGAAACACGGTTATCCGGCAGGCACACGTGTCAATCTGAAATCACACCCCGACTTCCCCAT
TGAGGTCGCCCGGATGCGCAATACCTGGTGGGTGATTGCGATCTTCATCGTGACAGTTGCTTTGTACGGC
GTGTCTTTGCGGACACATCTGGCGGTGCCTATCATTCTGCAGTACTTCATTGCGTTCTGCTCAACAGGAC
TCTTCACCATCAACAGCGCCCTGGTCATCGATCTTTACCCAGGTGCTAGCGCCAGTGCGACAGCAGTGAA
CAATCTGATGCGGTGCCTGCTTGGAGCTGGCGGTGTGGCTATCGTGCAACCTATCCTGGACGCCTTGAAG
CCGGATTATACTTTCCTCTTGCTTGCCGGCATCACCCTTGTGATGACTCCGTTGCTGTACGTCGAAGATC
GATGGGGTCCTGGCTGGCGACATGCCCGCGAAAGGAGACTCAAGGCCAAAGCCAACGGCAACTAGGCTTG
ATCCACTTAACGTTACTGAAATCATCAAACAGCTTGACGAATCTGGATATAAGATCGTTGGTGTCGATGT
CAGCTCCGGAGTTGAGACAAATGGTGTTCAGGATCTCGATAAGATACGTTCATTTGTCCAAGCAGCAAAG
AGTGCCTTCTAGTGATTTAATAGCTCCATGTCAACAAGAATAAAACGCGTTTCGGGTTTACCTCTTCCAG
ATACAGCTCATCTGCAATGCATTAATGCATTGGACCTCGCAACCCTAGTACGCCCTTCAGGCTCCGGCGA
AGCAGAAGAATAGCTTAGCAGAGTCTATTTTCATTTTCGGGAGACGAGATCAAGCAGATCAACGGTCGTC
AAGAGTCCTACGAGACTGAGGAATCCGCTCTTGGCTCCACGCGACTATATATTTGTCTCTAATTGTACTT
TGACATGCTCCTCTTCTTTACTCTGATAGCTTGACTATGAAAATTCCGTCACCAGCCCCTGGGTTCGCAA
AGATAATTGCACTGTTTCTTCCTTGAACTCTCAAGCCTACAGGACACACATTCATCGTAGGTATAAACCT
CGAAAATCATTCCTACTAAGATGGGTATACAATAGTAACCATGCATGGTTGCCTAGTGAATGCTCCGTAA
CACCCAATACGCCGGCCGAAACTTTTTTACAACTCTCCTATGAGTCGTTTACCCAGAATGCACAGGTACA
CTTGTTTAGAGGTAATCCTTCTTTCTAGAAGTCCTCGTGTACTGTGTAAGCGCCCACTCCACATCTCCAC
TCGCTCCGGGGAGACGGGCACAAGGTTCATGAACCGAAGAGGATGGGAACCCCGACCATGGCCTGCGGCC
GCAGCTATCAGTCCTCTCAGCTGACGCCCCTCACGAACCCTCGCACTCTCCCGAAATGCTCTTCGGTGTC
CATGGCGCATCATCTCAGCAGCATCCCATGTCAAACCATGGCTTTGGGCCCACGGACTCTGTGGCCCTGC
CGCAACATCACCATCACCATCGACTCCCGCCCCATGCAGCGCTGCGCGCCCCAGGGCGTCATGGAGTGAA
TGTGGAATCTCCTCCTTTGCCCTCGGGCCCGCCGAGTGTGGTGGGCCAGCCTGGAATGCCTGATCCAGCC
CCCAGGCCTCGAGGACCAAAACTGAAGTTTACTCCCGAAGAGGACGCTCTACTGGTGGAGTTGAAGGAAA
ACAAGAACTTGACGTGGAAGCAAATTGCAGACTTCTTCCCGGGCCGAACGAGCGGTACCTTGCAAGTCCG
ATACTGCACCAAGCTGAAGGCTAAGGATGTAGCTTGGAGTGACGAAATGGTTCGATTTGCTCCTGATGTA
TTTCTACGCCTGTCTCACACATGCTAATGAAGGGAATAGGTACAAAGGCTGCAGCGGGCAATGCACGAGT
ACGAGAACGATCGGTGGCGCATCATTGCAGGGAAGGTTGGAAATGGCTTCACCCCAGCTGCTTGCCGCGA
GAAAGCCATGCAGCTCCATGAGTAAAAGCGTTGGGGAATTTTCATATTTATATCTACTGTCGCCAGATTC
GGCCCTGCTTGGACCCTCTGATCTCCTTACTCTCCATATTGGTTCAAATGTCGGGTCACCGATAGGGCTG
GTGGTGCAGGCTTGTTGTAGGCACGGGAGGATGATCAGCATAACTCTGAGTCACTATAGGGACGGGTTGA
TGTAAGGTATTAAGTGATGTATGATAATTCATTTTAGCCCGGGGGAACATATGGCGCCGGCATTTGTTCG
TTCGCAATGAACCGACACTAGCGTCCGCTCTCGCAGTTTAGCACCGGCTGATCCCGGGCTGAACGCGGCC
ATTGCTCGGCCGGGGCATGTGTTCCTTATCTACGGCAGACCGCAGATGACCACTGGAGCAGATTATAGAC
CCTAAGCCCTAAGCCGGACACCCAATCGAGTAGGTCTGCGGACCAGGTCACTGCGGGCAGCCGGAGAAGC
TCCGCAACCAATCAATCCCCGGCGCTGACTAAGGGCAGGCGACCACGGGCCGAAGCGGCTTCAAACTCAC
CTCAACCTCCAAACTCCCTCATCTCCAAACGTCCTTGCCTTGTCTGCCGTCATTGCAACCCACCCACCAG
GACACATGAGCAGCAAGTCCCAGCTCACCTACACTGCCCGTGCCAGCAAGCATCCCAATGCTCTGGCGAA
GAGGCTGTTCGAGATTGCCGAGGCCAAGAAAACCAATGTGACTGTCTCGGCTGACGTTACCACCACTAAG
GAGCTACTAGATCTTGCTGACCGTCTCGGTCCCTACATTGCCGTGATCAAAACCCACATCGATATCCTCT
CTGATTTCAGCAACGAGACTATTGAGGGACTTAAGGCTCTCGCGCAGAAGCACAACTTTCTCATCTTCGA
GGACCGCAAGTTCATTGACATCGGCAACACGGTCCAGAAGCAATACCACGGCGGTACCCTCCGTATCTCG
GAATGGGCCCACATCATCAACTGCAGCATTCTCCCTGGTGAGGGTATCGTCGAGGCTCTCGCTCAGACGG
CGTCTGCACCGGACTTCGCCTACGGCCCCGAACGCGGTCTGTTGATCTTGGCAGAGATGACCTCTAAGGG
CTCCTTGGCTACCGGCCAGTACACTACTTCCTCGGTCGATTATGCCCGGAAATACAAGAACTTCGTTATG
GGATTCGTGTCGACGCGCGCGTTGGGTGAGGTGCAGTCGGAAGTCAGCTCTCCTTCGGATGAGGAGGACT
TTGTGGTTTTCACGACTGGTGTGAACATTAACCTCCAAGTCGCAATTGACCTACGCTTATGCTGCAGACG
CGTTACGTATCGGATCCAGAATTCGTGATATCTGAATTCGTCGACAAGCTTATTTTTTGTATACTGTTTT
GTGATAGCACGAAGTTTTTCCACGGTATCTTGTTAAAAATATATATTTGTGGCGGGCTTACCTACATCAA
ATTAATAAGAGACTAATTATAAACTAAACACACAAGCAAGCTACTTTAGGGTAAAAGTTTATAAATGCTT
TTGACGTATAAACGTTGCTTGTATTTATTATTACAATTAAAGGTGGATAGAAAACCTAGAGACTAGTTAG
AAACTAATCTCAGGTTTGCGTTAAACTAAATCAGAGCCCGAGAGGTTAACAGAACCTAGAAGGGGACTAG
ATATCCGGGTAGGGAAACAAAAAAAAAAAACAAGACAGCCACATATTAGGGAGACTAGTTAGAAGCTAGT
TCCAGGACTAGGAAAATAAAAGACAATGATACCACAGTCTAGTTGACAACTAGATAGATTCTAGATTGAG
GCCAAAGTCTCTGAGATCCAGGTTAGTTGCAACTAATACTAGTTAGTATCTAGTCTCCTATAACTCTGAA
GCTAGAATAACTTACTACTATTATCCTCACCACTGTTCAGCTGCGCAAACGGAGTGATTGCAAGGTGTTC
AGAGACTAGTTATTGACTAGTCAGTGACTAGCAATAACTAACAAGGTATTAACCTACCATGTCTGCCATC
ACCCTGCACTTCCTCGGGCTCAGCAGCCTTTTCCTCCTCATTTTCATGCTCATTTTCCTTGTTTAAGACT
GTGACTAGTCAAAGACTAGTCCAGAACCACAAAGGAGAAATGTCTTACCACTTTCTTCATTGCTTGTCTC
TTTTGCATTATCCATGTCTGCAACTAGTTAGAGTCTAGTTAGTGACTAGTCCGACGAGGACTTGCTTGTC
TCCGGATTGTTGGAGGAACTCTCCAGGGCCTCAAGATCCACAACAGAGCCTTCTAGATGACTGGTCAATA
ACTAGTTGGTCTTTGTCTGAGTCTGACTGACTTACGAGGTTGCATACTCGCTCCCTTTGCCTCGTCAATC
GATGAGAAAAAGCGCCAAAACTCGCAATATGGCTTTGAACCACACGGTGCTGAGACTAGTTAGAATCTAG
TCCCAAACTAGCTTGGATAGCTTACCTTTGCCCTTTGCGTTGCGACAGGTCTTGCAGGGTATGGTTCCTT
TCTCACCAGCTGATTTAGCTGCCTTGCTACCCTCACGGCGGATCTGCATAAAGAGTGGCTAGAGGTTATA
AATTAGCACTGATCCTAGGTACGGGGCTGAATGTAACTTGCCTTTCCTTTCTCATCGCGCGGCAAGACAG
GCTTGCTCAAATTCCTACCAGTCACAGGGGTATGCACGGCGTACGGACCACTTGAACTAGTCACAGATTA
GTTAGCAACTAGTCTGCATTGAATGGCTGTACTTACGGGCCCTCGCCATTGTCCTGATCATTTCCAGCTT
CACCCTCGTTGCTGCAAAGTAGTTAGTGACTAGTCAAGGACTAGTTGAAATGGGAGAAGAAACTCACGAA
TTCTCGACACCCTTAGTATTGTGGTCCTTGGACTTGGTGCTGCTATATATTAGCTAATACACTAGTTAGA
CTCACAGAAACTTACGCAGCTCGCTTGCGCTTCTTGGTAGGAGTCGGGGTTGGGAGAACAGTGCCTTCAA
ACAAGCCTTCATACCATGCTACTTGACTAGTCAGGGACTAGTCACCAAGTAATCTAGATAGGACTTGCCT
TTGGCCTCCATCAGTTCCTTCATAGTGGGAGGTCCATTGTGCAATGTAAACTCCATGCCGTGGGAGTTCT
TGTCCTTCAAGTGCTTGACCAATATGTTTCTGTTGGCAGAGGGAACCTGTCAACTAGTTAATAACTAGTC
AGAAACTAGTATAGCAGTAGACTCACTGTACGCTTGAGGCATCCCTTCACTCGGCAGTAGACTTCATATG
GATGGATATCAGGCACGCCATTGTCGTCCTGTGGACTAGTCAGTAACTAGGCTTAAAGCTAGTCGGGTCG
GCTTACTATCTTGAAATCCGGCAGCGTAAGCTCCCCGTCCTTAACTGCCTCGAGATAGTGACAGTACTCT
GGGGACTTTCGGAGATCGTTATCGCGAATGCTCGGCATACTAATCGTTGACTAGTCTTGGACTAGTCCCG
AGCAAAAAGGATTGGAGGAGGAGGAGGAAGGTGAGAGTGAGACAAAGAGCGAAATAAGAGCTTCAAAGGC
TATCTCTAAGCAGTATGAAGGTTAAGTATCTAGTTCTTGACTAGATTTAAAAGAGATTTCGACTAGTTAT
GTACCTGGAGTTTGGATATAGGAATGTGTTGTGGTAACGAAATGTAAGGGGGAGGAAAGAAAAAGTCGGT
CAAGAGGTAACTCTAAGTCGGCCATTCCTTTTTGGGAGGCGCTAACCATAAACGGCATGGTCGACTTAGA
GTTAGCTCAGGGAATTTAGGGAGTTATCTGCGACCACCGAGGAACGGCGGAATGCCAAAGAATCCCGATG
GAGCTCTAGCTGGCGGTTGACAACCCCACCTTTTGGCGTTTCTGCGGCGTTGCAGGCGGGACTGGATACT
TCGTAGAACCAGAAAGGCAAGGCAGAACGCGCTCAGCAAGAGTGTTGGAAGTGATAGCATGATGTGCCTT
GTTAACTAGGTCAAAATCTGCAGTATGCTTGATGTTATCCAAAGTGTGAGAGAGGAAGGTCCAAACATAC
ACGATTGGGAGAGGGCCTAGGTATAAGAGTTTTTGAGTAGAACGCATGTGAGCCCAGCCATCTCGAGGAG
ATTAAACACGGGCCGGCATTTGATGGCTATGTTAGTACCCCAATGGAAAGCCTGAGAGTCCAGTGGCGCT
AATTCATGAATAACGGTGAGACTAGCGGCCGGTCCCCTTATCCCAGCTGTTCCACGTTGGCCTGCCCCTC
AGTTAGCGCTCAACTCAATGCCCCTCACTGGCGAGGCGAGGGCAAGGATGGAGGGGCAGCATCGCCTGAG
TTGGAGCAAAGCGGCCGCCATGGGAGCAGCGAACCAACGGAGGGATGCCGTGCTTTGTCGTGGCTGCTGT
GGCCAATCCGGGCCCTTGGTTGGCTCACAGAGCGTTGCTGTGAGTCCATGAGCTATTATTGCTAGGTACA
GTATAGAGAGAGGAGAGAGAGAGAGAGAGAGAGAGGGGAAAAAAGGTGAGGTTGAAGTGAGAAAAAAAAA
AAAAAAAATCCAACCACTGACGGCTGCCGGCTCTGCCACCCCCCTCCCTCCACCCCAGACCACCTGCACA
CTCAGCGCGCAGCATCACCTAATCTTGGCTCGCCTTCCCGCAGCTCAGGTTGTTTTTTTTTTCTCTCTCC
CTCGTCGAAGCCGCCCTTGTTCCCTTATTTATTTCCCTCTCCATCCTTGTCTGCCTTTGGTCCATCTGCC
CCTTTGTCTGCATCTCTTTTGCACGCATCGCCTTATCGTCGTCTCTTTTTTCACTCACGGGAGCTTGACG
ATGACCTGACTCGTGAGCCTCACCTGCTGATTTCTCTCCCCCCCTCCCGACCGGCTTGACTTTTGTTTCT
CCTCCAGTACCTTATCGCGAAGCCGGAAGAACCTCTTAACCTCTAGATGAAAAAGCCTGAACTCACCGCG
ACGTCTGTCGAGAAGTTCCTGATCGAAAAGTTCGACAGCGTCTCCGACCTGATGCAGCTCTCGGAGGGCG
AAGAATCTCGTGCTTTCAGCTTCGATGTAGGAGGGCGTGGATATGTCCTGCGGGTAAATAGCTGCGCCGA
TGGTTTCTACAAAGATCGTTATGTTTATCGGCACTTTGCATCGGCCGCGCTCCCGATTCCGGAAGTGCTT
GACATTGGGGAATTCAGCGAGAGCCTGACCTATTGCATCTCCCGCCGTGCACAGGGTGTCACGTTGCAAG
ACCTGCCTGAAACCGAACTGCCCGCTGTTCTGCAGCCGGTCGCGGAGGCCATGGATGCGATCGCTGCGGC
CGATCTCAGCCAGACGAGCGGGTTCGGCCCATTCGGACCGCAAGGAATCGGTCAATACACTACATGGCGT
GATTTCATATGCGCGATTGCTGATCCCCATGTGTATCACTGGCAAACTGTGATGGACGACACCGTCAGTG
CGTCCGTCGCGCAGGCTCTCGATGAGCTGATGCTTTGGGCCGAGGACTGCCCCGAAGTCCGGCACCTCGT
GCACGCGGATTTCGGCTCCAACAATGTCCTGACGGACAATGGCCGCATAACAGCGGTCATTGACTGGAGC
GAGGCGATGTTCGGGGATTCCCAATACGAGGTCGCCAACATCTTCTTCTGGAGGCCGTGGTTGGCTTGTA
TGGAGCAGCAGACGCGCTACTTCGAGCGGAGGCACCCGGAGCTTGCAGGATCGCCGCGGCTCCGGGCGTA
TATGCTCCGCATTGGTCTTGACCAACTCTATCAGAGCTTGGTTGACGGCAATTTCGATGATGCAGCTTGG
GCGCAGGGTCGATGCGACGCAATCGTCCGATCCGGAGCCGGGACTGTCGGGCGTACACAAATCGCCCGCA
GAAGCGCGGCCGTCTGGACCGATGGCTGTGTAGAAGTACTCGCCGATAGTGGAAACCGACGCCCCAGCAC
TCGTCCGAGGGCAAAGGAATAGATGCATGGCTTTCGTGACCGGGCTTCAAACAATGATGTGCGATGGTGT
GGTTCCCGGTTGGCGGAGTCTTTGTCTACTTTGGTTGTCTGTCGCAGGTCGGTAGACCGCAAATGAGCAA
CTGATGGATTGTTGCCAGCGATACTATAATTCACATGGATGGTCTTTGTCGATCAGTAGCTAGTGAGAGA
GAGAGAACATCTATCCACAATGTCGAGTGTCTATTAGACATACTCCGAGAATAAAGTCAACTGTGTCTGT
GATCTAAAGATCGATTCGGCAGTCGAGTAGCGTATAACAACTCCGAGTACCAGCGAAAGCACGTCGTGAC
AGGAGCAGGGCTTTGCCAACTGCGCAACCTTGCTTGAATGAGGATACACGGGGTGCAACATGGCTGTACT
GATCCATCGCAACCAAAATTTCTGTTTATAGATCAAGCTGGTAGATTCCAATTACTCCACCTCTTGCGCT
TCTCCATGACATGTAAGTGCACGTGGAAACCATACCCAAATTGCCTACAGCTGCGGAGCATGAGCCTATG
GCGATCAGTCTGGTCATGTTAACCAGCCTGTGCTCTGACGTTAATGCAGAATAGCTTCGCGTGATCTTAC
GGCATTATACGTATGATCGGTCCACGATCAGCTAGATTATCTAGTCAGCTTGATGTCATAGCTGTTTCCT
GAGGCTCAATACTGACCATTTAAATCATACCTGACCTCCATAGCAGAAAGTCAAAAGCCTCCGACCGGAG
GCTTTTGACTTGATCGGCACGTAAGAGGTTCCAACTTTCACCATAATGAAATAAGATCACTACCGGGCGT
ATTTTTTGAGTTATCGAGATTTTCAGGAGCTAAGGAAGCTAAAATGAGCCATATTCAACGGGAAACGTCT
TGCTTGAAGCCGCGATTAAATTCCAACATGGATGCTGATTTATATGGGTATAAATGGGCTCGCGATAATG
TCGGGCAATCAGGTGCGACAATCTATCGATTGTATGGGAAGCCCGATGCGCCAGAGTTGTTTCTGAAACA
TGGCAAAGGTAGCGTTGCCAATGATGTTACAGATGAGATGGTCAGGCTAAACTGGCTGACGGAATTTATG
CCTCTTCCGACCATCAAGCATTTTATCCGTACTCCTGATGATGCATGGTTACTCACCACTGCGATCCCAG
GGAAAACAGCATTCCAGGTATTAGAAGAATATCCTGATTCAGGTGAAAATATTGTTGATGCGCTGGCAGT
GTTCCTGCGCCGGTTGCATTCGATTCCTGTTTGTAATTGTCCTTTTAACGGCGATCGCGTATTTCGTCTC
GCTCAGGCGCAATCACGAATGAATAACGGTTTGGTTGGTGCGAGTGATTTTGATGACGAGCGTAATGGCT
GGCCTGTTGAACAAGTCTGGAAAGAAATGCATAAACTCTTGCCATTCTCACCGGATTCAGTCGTCACTCA
TGGTGATTTCTCACTTGATAACCTTATTTTTGACGAGGGGAAATTAATAGGTTGTATTGATGTTGGACGA
GTCGGAATCGCAGACCGATACCAGGATCTTGCCATCCTATGGAACTGCCTCGGTGAGTTTTCTCCTTCAT
TACAGAAACGGCTTTTTCAAAAATATGGTATTGATAATCCTGATATGAATAAATTGCAGTTTCACTTGAT
GCTCGATGAGTTTTTCTAATGAGGACCTAAATGTAATCACCTGGCTCACCTTCGGGTGGGCCTTTCTGCG
TTGCTGGCGTTTTTCCATAGGCTCCGCCCCCCTGACGAGCATCACAAAAATCGATGCTCAAGTCAGAGGT
GGCGAAACCCGACAGGACTATAAAGATACCAGGCGTTTCCCCCTGGAAGCTCCCTCGTGCGCTCTCCTGT
TCCGACCCTGCCGCTTACCGGATACCTGTCCGCCTTTCTCCCTTCGGGAAGCGTGGCGCTTTCTCATAGC
TCACGCTGTAGGTATCTCAGTTCGGTGTAGGTCGTTCGCTCCAAGCTGGGCTGTGTGCACGAACCCCCCG
TTCAGCCCGACCGCTGCGCCTTATCCGGTAACTATCGTCTTGAGTCCAACCCGGTAAGACACGACTTATC
GCCACTGGCAGCAGCCACTGGTAACAGGATTAGCAGAGCGAGGTATGTAGGCGGTGCTACAGAGTTCTTG
AAGTGGTGGCCTAACTACGGCTACACTAGAAGAACAGTATTTGGTATCTGCGCTCTGCTGAAGCCAGTTA
CCTCGGAAAAAGAGTTGGTAGCTCTTGATCCGGCAAACAAACCACCGCTGGTAGCGGTGGTTTTTTTGTT
TGCAAGCAGCAGATTACGCGCAGAAAAAAAGGATCTCAAGAAGATCCTTTGATTTTCTACCGAAGAAAGG
CCCACCCGTGTAAAACGACGGCCAGTTTATCTAGTCAGCTTGATTCTAGCTGATCGTGGACCGGAAGGTG
AGCCAGTGAGTTGATTGCAGTCCAGTTACGCTGGAGTCTGAGGCTCGTCCTGAATGATATGCGGCCCGCT
GTAGGTCAATTGCGACTTGGAGGAAGGGATCCGCCAAGGATGCTCTGGATCCGCATCCGGCCGCTCTTGC
GCCCCATCAATCGCCCGACTATAAATCGAACTACTTTCGGCATCTTCTAGACTTCCTAATACCGCCTAGT
CATAGCAGATTCAAGCTGAGAACACCACAAGTAAATATCACCCATCATGCTTACCCTGACCGTCCCTGAA
AACTACGGGTATGTGCCAATTCTACAATTCCTTGCAGACAATGCCATTCTCCCCATGAAGTCTGATGCTA
ACTATCCTGCAGCTCTGTCATTGCCGTCGCTCTGGGTGCCATCCCCGTCCTGAGCTTCGTCCATGGCGCC
GTCGTGTCTCGTCTCCGCAAGGAAGCTGATTGCCCCTACCCTCACTGCTATGCGACCGTAGAGCAGTGCA
AGACCAACGTAAGCCAACCTCACACAAACAGGATTCCTCGAGCTAACATACATTCCGAACCGTGCAGCCC
AAGGCCGAGCAGTTCAACTGCGCTCAGCGCGCTCATGCCAACTTCCTTGAGAACTCCAGCCAAACTATGC
TCTTCCTCCTGGTAGCTGGACTGAAGTACCCCCAGTTGGCGACTGGCCTCGGAAGCATCTGGGTCCTCGG
TCGCTCACTGTTCCTTTACGGATATGTGTACTCCGGCAAGCCGCGGGGTCGCGGTCGTTTGTACGGCAGC
TTCTACTTGCTTGCACAGGGAGCTCTCTGGGGCTTGACGTCTTTTGGAGTTGCGAGGGAGTTGATTTCCT
ACTTCTAAGTTTGGACTGAATCCGTGGTGTGATTGAGGTGATTGGCGATGTTTGGCTATACCAGCTATAT
GTAATAATCTCTACTGTATACTACTATTCAACGCATTTTACTATGCGTGCTGCTAGGGTCGGCAATGACA
ATGGCAATCTGACTGACGTGGTCTATTTCTCCATGTGCAGCAGGGAATACGAGCTCCAATGGACCTCGGG
AGTGGCA
