Features (pLannotate 1.2.2; 17 found; start..end, strand, type, name):
     83..590     +  promoter       gpdA promoter (fragment): gpdA; promoter from the Aspergillus nidulans glyceraldehyde-3-phosphate dehydrogenase gene (Punt et al., 1990)
    639..754     +  intron         gpdA intron: gpdA; intron from the Aspergillus nidulans glyceraldehyde-3-phosphate dehydrogenase gene (Punt et al., 1990)
    772..1518    +  CDS            rtTA-Advanced: improved tetracycline-controlled transactivator In the Tet-On® system, rtTA-Advanced binds to the Tet-responsive element and stimulates transcription only in the presence of tetracycline or doxycycline.
   1866..2136    +  protein_bind   tetracycline response element: contains seven copies of the tetracycline operator tetO tetracycline repressor TetR
   2206..2321    +  intron         gpdA intron: gpdA; intron from the Aspergillus nidulans glyceraldehyde-3-phosphate dehydrogenase gene (Punt et al., 1990)
   2341..3912    +  CDS            cex1: CEX1_ASPNA - Also known as cexA From Aspergillus niger (strain ATCC 1015 / CBS 113.46 / FGSC A1144 / LSHB Ac4 / NCTC 3858a / NRRL 328 / USDA 3528.7).
   3920..4693    +  terminator     trpC terminator: trpC; transcription terminator from the Aspergillus nidulans trpC gene (Punt et al., 1987)
   6038..6682    +  CDS            URA3 (fragment): PYRF_YEAST - Experimental evidence at protein level: Swiss-Prot protein existence level 1. From Saccharomyces cerevisiae (strain ATCC 204508 / S288c) (Baker's yeast).
   6767..9582    -  rep_origin     AMA1 (fragment): replication origin from Aspergillus nidulans (Aleksenko and Clutterbuck, 1996)
  10333..11355   +  CDS            hph: KHYB_ECOLX - Experimental evidence at protein level: Swiss-Prot protein existence level 1. The aminoglycoside phosphotransferases achieve inactivation of their antibiotic substrates by phosphorylation. Only phosphorylates hygromycin and closely related compounds such as demethyl analogs and destomycin. From Escherichia coli.
  12085..12116   +  terminator     tonB terminator: bidirectional E. coli tonB-P14 transcription terminator
  12117..12219   +  promoter       cat promoter: promoter of the E. coli cat gene encoding chloramphenicol acetyltransferase
  12220..13035   +  CDS            KanR: aminoglycoside phosphotransferase; aph(3')-Ia; confers resistance to kanamycin in bacteria or G418 (Geneticin®) in eukaryotes
  13059..13086   +  terminator     T7Te terminator: phage T7 early transcription terminator
  13098..13685   -  rep_origin     ori: high-copy-number ColE1/pMB1/pBR322/pUC origin of replication
  13707..13726   -  terminator     T3Te terminator (fragment): phage T3 early transcription terminator
  13725..13742   -  CDS            lacZα (fragment): LacZα fragment of β-galactosidase; lacZ fragment
>Addgene plasmid #118081 | pMST-713 | addgene full sequence | sequence record 236073 | Addgene NGS Result
CAGTCAATGGCAAGGAAACTGGAGCGCAAAAAACCCCGCCCCTGACAGGGCGGGGTTTTTTCGCGATCGG
AGTCGATAAGCTTCGGAGAATATGGAGCTTCATCGAATCACCGGCAGTAAGCGAAGGAGAATGTGAAGCC
AGGGGTGTATAGCCGTCGGCGAAATAGCATGCCATTAACCTAGGTACAGAAGTCCAATTGCTTCCGATCT
GGTAAAAGATTCACGAGATAGTACCTTCTCCGAAGTAGGTAGAGCGAGTACCCGGCGCGTAAGCTCCCTA
ATTGGCCCATCCGGCATCTGTAGGGCGTCCAAATATCGTGCCTCTCCTGCTTTGCCCGGTGTATGAAACC
GGAAAGGCCGCTCAGGAGCTGGCCAGCGGCGCAGACCGGGAACACAAGCTGGCAGTCGACCCATCCGGTG
CTCTGCACTCGACCTGCTGAGGTCCCTCAGTCCCTGGTAGGCAGCTTTGCCCCGTCTGTCCGCCCGGTGT
GTCGGCGGGGTTGACAAGGTCGTTGCGTCAGTCCAACATTTGTTGCCATATTTTCCTGCTCTCCCCACCA
GCTGCTCTTTTCTTTTCTCTTTCTTTTCCCATCTTCAGTATATTCATCTTCCCATCCAAGAACCTTTATT
TCCCCTAAGTAAGTACTTTGCTACATCCATACTCCATCCTTCCCATCCCTTATTCCTTTGAACCTTTCAG
TTCGAGCTTTCCCACTTCATCGCAGCTTGACTAACAGCTACCCCGCTTGAGCAGACATCACCGAATTCAC
CATGTCTAGACTGGACAAGAGCAAAGTCATAAACGGCGCTCTGGAATTACTCAATGGAGTCGGTATCGAA
GGCCTGACGACAAGGAAACTCGCTCAAAAGCTGGGAGTTGAGCAGCCTACCCTGTACTGGCACGTGAAGA
ACAAGCGGGCCCTGCTCGATGCCCTGCCAATCGAGATGCTGGACAGGCATCATACCCACTTCTGCCCCCT
GGAAGGCGAGTCATGGCAAGACTTTCTGCGGAACAACGCCAAGTCATTCCGCTGTGCTCTCCTCTCACAT
CGCGACGGGGCTAAAGTGCATCTCGGCACCCGCCCAACAGAGAAACAGTACGAAACCCTGGAAAATCAGC
TCGCGTTCCTGTGTCAGCAAGGCTTCTCCCTGGAGAACGCACTGTACGCTCTGTCCGCCGTGGGCCACTT
TACACTGGGCTGCGTATTGGAGGAACAGGAGCATCAAGTAGCAAAAGAGGAAAGAGAGACACCTACCACC
GATTCTATGCCCCCACTTCTGAGACAAGCAATTGAGCTGTTCGACCGGCAGGGAGCCGAACCTGCCTTCC
TTTTCGGCCTGGAACTAATCATATGTGGCCTGGAGAAACAGCTAAAGTGCGAAAGCGGCGGGCCGGCCGA
CGCCCTTGACGATTTTGACTTAGACATGCTCCCAGCCGATGCCCTTGACGACTTTGACCTTGATATGCTG
CCTGCTGACGCTCTTGACGATTTTGACCTTGACATGCTCCCCGGGTAACTAAGTAAGGATCCACTAGTAC
AGCAGAAGAATCTCTCTCCGCTGTTGCTTCAGTGTCTGCCATGCATTAACTTCATCCTACTGTCCTACCC
GCAGTACCCATTCACATTTGCGGCAGATACCAGGTTGTTTTCTATTCCCTCGGTTCTTCAGTTCTTCAGA
TATTACATTACTCGAGAAATTGGCGGCGATGCAGGAGTTTGGTTGGTTTTAATTGTTTCAGTCTCCTTGA
CCTGATTTGTATGACATGCAATGTTTCGACGGATGACTATCTCGGTGAATATACGTCATGAATCATGCGG
CCGCGCGTATCACGAGGCCCTTTCGACTTCACTCGAGTTTACCACTCCCTATCAGTGATAGAGAAAAGTG
AAAGTCGAGTTTACCACTCCCTATCAGTGATAGAGAAAAGTGAAAGTCGAGTTTACCACTCCCTATCAGT
GATAGAGAAAAGTGAAAGTCGAGTTTACCACTCCCTATCAGTGATAGAGAAAAGTGAAAGTCGAGTTTAC
CACTCCCTATCAGTGATAGAGAAAAGTGAAAGTCGAGTTTACCACTCCCTATCAGTGATAGAGAAAAGTG
AAAGTCGAGTTTACCACTCCCTATCAGTGATAGAGAAAAGTGAAAGTCGAGCTCCCCATCTTCAGTATAT
TCATCTTCCCATCCAAGAACCTTTATTTCCCCTAAGTAAGTACTTTGCTACATCCATACTCCATCCTTCC
CATCCCTTATTCCTTTGAACCTTTCAGTTCGAGCTTTCCCACTTCATCGCAGCTTGACTAACAGCTACCC
CGCTTGAGCAGACATCACCGTTTAAACACCATGTCCTCAACCACGTCCTCATCAAGATCAGACCTTGAAA
AGGTCCCCGTACCACAGGTCACCCCTAGAGACAGTGACTCCGATAAGGGATCCCTCTCTCCGGAGCCTTC
GACCCTCGAGGCTCAGTCATCCGAGAAGCCACCGCATCATATCTTCACACGATCTCGCAAGCTGCAAATG
GTTTGCATCGTCTCCCTCGCTGCCATATTTTCTCCGCTTTCGTCGAACATTTACTTCCCTGCCCTGGATG
ATGTCTCGAAATCCCTCAACATCAGCATGTCGCTCGCAACACTCACCATCACGGTGTACATGATCGTCCA
AGGCCTCGCTCCCAGCTTCTGGGGTTCCATGTCAGACGCCACAGGTAGACGGCCTGTCTTTATTGGAACA
TTCATTGTTTACCTCGTAGCCAATATTGCTCTGGCCGAATCCAAGAACTATGGTGAGCTCATGGCCTTCC
GAGCCTTGCAGGCTGCTGGTAGCGCAGCCACCATCTCAATCGGAGCTGGAGTGATTGGTGATATCACAAA
CTCGGAAGAAAGAGGTAGCTTGGTGGGTATCTTCGGTGGAGTTCGCATGCTTGGACAGGGAATCGGGCCG
GTTTTCGGCGGCATTTTCACCCAGTATCTCGGATATCGATCTATCTTTTGGTTCCTCACGATTGCTGGAG
GCGTGAGTCTCCTGTCCATTCTGGTGCTTCTTCCGGAGACATTGAGGCCAATTGCTGGAAATGGAACTGT
GAAGCTCAATGGCATTCATAAGCCCTTCATCTACACGATCACCGGCCAGACGGGGGTTGTCGAGGGAGCG
CAACCGGAAGCGAAAAAGACCAAAACCAGCTGGAAGTCTGTTTTTGCTCCTTTGACATTCCTCGTCGAAA
AGGACGTTTTCATCACCCTGTTCTTTGGAAGTATCGTGTACACAGTGTGGAGCATGGTGACATCCAGTAC
CACCGACCTCTTCAGCGAAGTGTACGGCCTGTCATCCCTGGACATTGGACTCACTTTCCTAGGCAATGGC
TTTGGATGTATGTCTGGCTCTTATCTGGTCGGCTACCTTATGGATTACAACCACCGTCTTACCGAACGCG
AATATTGCGAGAAACACGGTTATCCGGCAGGCACACGTGTCAATCTGAAATCACACCCCGACTTCCCCAT
TGAGGTCGCCCGGATGCGCAATACCTGGTGGGTGATTGCGATCTTCATCGTGACAGTTGCTTTGTACGGC
GTGTCTTTGCGGACACATCTGGCGGTGCCTATCATTCTGCAGTACTTCATTGCGTTCTGCTCAACAGGAC
TCTTCACCATCAACAGCGCCCTGGTCATCGATCTTTACCCAGGTGCTAGCGCCAGTGCGACAGCAGTGAA
CAATCTGATGCGGTGCCTGCTTGGAGCTGGCGGTGTGGCTATCGTGCAACCTATCCTGGACGCCTTGAAG
CCGGATTATACTTTCCTCTTGCTTGCCGGCATCACCCTTGTGATGACTCCGTTGCTGTACGTCGAAGATC
GATGGGGTCCTGGCTGGCGACATGCCCGCGAAAGGAGACTCAAGGCCAAAGCCAACGGCAACTAGGCTTG
ATCCACTTAACGTTACTGAAATCATCAAACAGCTTGACGAATCTGGATATAAGATCGTTGGTGTCGATGT
CAGCTCCGGAGTTGAGACAAATGGTGTTCAGGATCTCGATAAGATACGTTCATTTGTCCAAGCAGCAAAG
AGTGCCTTCTAGTGATTTAATAGCTCCATGTCAACAAGAATAAAACGCGTTTCGGGTTTACCTCTTCCAG
ATACAGCTCATCTGCAATGCATTAATGCATTGGACCTCGCAACCCTAGTACGCCCTTCAGGCTCCGGCGA
AGCAGAAGAATAGCTTAGCAGAGTCTATTTTCATTTTCGGGAGACGAGATCAAGCAGATCAACGGTCGTC
AAGAGTCCTACGAGACTGAGGAATCCGCTCTTGGCTCCACGCGACTATATATTTGTCTCTAATTGTACTT
TGACATGCTCCTCTTCTTTACTCTGATAGCTTGACTATGAAAATTCCGTCACCAGCCCCTGGGTTCGCAA
AGATAATTGCACTGTTTCTTCCTTGAACTCTCAAGCCTACAGGACACACATTCATCGTAGGTATAAACCT
CGAAAATCATTCCTACTAAGATGGGTATACAATAGTAACCATGCATGGTTGCCTAGTGAATGCTCCGTAA
CACCCAATACGCCGGCCGAAACTTTTTTACAACTCTCCTATGAGTCGTTTACCCAGAATGCACAGGTACA
CTTGTTTAGAGGTAATCCTTCTTTCTAGAAGTCCTCGTGTACTGTGTAAGCGCCCACTCCACATCTCCAC
TCGCTCCGGGGAGACGGGCACAAGGTTCATGAACCGAAGAGGATGGGAACCCCGACCATGGCCTGCGGCC
GCAGCTATCAGTCCTCTCAGCTGACGCCCCTCACGAACCCTCGCACTCTCCCGAAATGCTCTTCGGTGTC
CATGGCGCATCATCTCAGCAGCATCCCATGTCAAACCATGGCTTTGGGCCCACGGACTCTGTGGCCCTGC
CGCAACATCACCATCACCATCGACTCCCGCCCCATGCAGCGCTGCGCGCCCCAGGGCGTCATGGAGTGAA
TGTGGAATCTCCTCCTTTGCCCTCGGGCCCGCCGAGTGTGGTGGGCCAGCCTGGAATGCCTGATCCAGCC
CCCAGGCCTCGAGGACCAAAACTGAAGTTTACTCCCGAAGAGGACGCTCTACTGGTGGAGTTGAAGGAAA
ACAAGAACTTGACGTGGAAGCAAATTGCAGACTTCTTCCCGGGCCGAACGAGCGGTACCTTGCAAGTCCG
ATACTGCACCAAGCTGAAGGCTAAGGATGTAGCTTGGAGTGACGAAATGGTTCGATTTGCTCCTGATGTA
TTTCTACGCCTGTCTCACACATGCTAATGAAGGGAATAGGTACAAAGGCTGCAGCGGGCAATGCACGAGT
ACGAGAACGATCGGTGGCGCATCATTGCAGGGAAGGTTGGAAATGGCTTCACCCCAGCTGCTTGCCGCGA
GAAAGCCATGCAGCTCCATGAGTAAAAGCGTTGGGGAATTTTCATATTTATATCTACTGTCGCCAGATTC
GGCCCTGCTTGGACCCTCTGATCTCCTTACTCTCCATATTGGTTCAAATGTCGGGTCACCGATAGGGCTG
GTGGTGCAGGCTTGTTGTAGGCACGGGAGGATGATCAGCATAACTCTGAGTCACTATAGGGACGGGTTGA
TGTAAGGTATTAAGTGATGTATGATAATTCATTTTAGCCCGGGGGAACATATGGCGCCGGCATTTGTTCG
TTCGCAATGAACCGACACTAGCGTCCGCTCTCGCAGTTTAGCACCGGCTGATCCCGGGCTGAACGCGGCC
ATTGCTCGGCCGGGGCATGTGTTCCTTATCTACGGCAGACCGCAGATGACCACTGGAGCAGATTATAGAC
CCTAAGCCCTAAGCCGGACACCCAATCGAGTAGGTCTGCGGACCAGGTCACTGCGGGCAGCCGGAGAAGC
TCCGCAACCAATCAATCCCCGGCGCTGACTAAGGGCAGGCGACCACGGGCCGAAGCGGCTTCAAACTCAC
CTCAACCTCCAAACTCCCTCATCTCCAAACGTCCTTGCCTTGTCTGCCGTCATTGCAACCCACCCACCAG
GACACATGAGCAGCAAGTCCCAGCTCACCTACACTGCCCGTGCCAGCAAGCATCCCAATGCTCTGGCGAA
GAGGCTGTTCGAGATTGCCGAGGCCAAGAAAACCAATGTGACTGTCTCGGCTGACGTTACCACCACTAAG
GAGCTACTAGATCTTGCTGACCGTCTCGGTCCCTACATTGCCGTGATCAAAACCCACATCGATATCCTCT
CTGATTTCAGCAACGAGACTATTGAGGGACTTAAGGCTCTCGCGCAGAAGCACAACTTTCTCATCTTCGA
GGACCGCAAGTTCATTGACATCGGCAACACGGTCCAGAAGCAATACCACGGCGGTACCCTCCGTATCTCG
GAATGGGCCCACATCATCAACTGCAGCATTCTCCCTGGTGAGGGTATCGTCGAGGCTCTCGCTCAGACGG
CGTCTGCACCGGACTTCGCCTACGGCCCCGAACGCGGTCTGTTGATCTTGGCAGAGATGACCTCTAAGGG
CTCCTTGGCTACCGGCCAGTACACTACTTCCTCGGTCGATTATGCCCGGAAATACAAGAACTTCGTTATG
GGATTCGTGTCGACGCGCGCGTTGGGTGAGGTGCAGTCGGAAGTCAGCTCTCCTTCGGATGAGGAGGACT
TTGTGGTTTTCACGACTGGTGTGAACATTAACCTCCAAGTCGCAATTGACCTACGCTTATGCTGCAGACG
CGTTACGTATCGGATCCAGAATTCGTGATATCTGAATTCGTCGACAAGCTTATTTTTTGTATACTGTTTT
GTGATAGCACGAAGTTTTTCCACGGTATCTTGTTAAAAATATATATTTGTGGCGGGCTTACCTACATCAA
ATTAATAAGAGACTAATTATAAACTAAACACACAAGCAAGCTACTTTAGGGTAAAAGTTTATAAATGCTT
TTGACGTATAAACGTTGCTTGTATTTATTATTACAATTAAAGGTGGATAGAAAACCTAGAGACTAGTTAG
AAACTAATCTCAGGTTTGCGTTAAACTAAATCAGAGCCCGAGAGGTTAACAGAACCTAGAAGGGGACTAG
ATATCCGGGTAGGGAAACAAAAAAAAAAAACAAGACAGCCACATATTAGGGAGACTAGTTAGAAGCTAGT
TCCAGGACTAGGAAAATAAAAGACAATGATACCACAGTCTAGTTGACAACTAGATAGATTCTAGATTGAG
GCCAAAGTCTCTGAGATCCAGGTTAGTTGCAACTAATACTAGTTAGTATCTAGTCTCCTATAACTCTGAA
GCTAGAATAACTTACTACTATTATCCTCACCACTGTTCAGCTGCGCAAACGGAGTGATTGCAAGGTGTTC
AGAGACTAGTTATTGACTAGTCAGTGACTAGCAATAACTAACAAGGTATTAACCTACCATGTCTGCCATC
ACCCTGCACTTCCTCGGGCTCAGCAGCCTTTTCCTCCTCATTTTCATGCTCATTTTCCTTGTTTAAGACT
GTGACTAGTCAAAGACTAGTCCAGAACCACAAAGGAGAAATGTCTTACCACTTTCTTCATTGCTTGTCTC
TTTTGCATTATCCATGTCTGCAACTAGTTAGAGTCTAGTTAGTGACTAGTCCGACGAGGACTTGCTTGTC
TCCGGATTGTTGGAGGAACTCTCCAGGGCCTCAAGATCCACAACAGAGCCTTCTAGATGACTGGTCAATA
ACTAGTTGGTCTTTGTCTGAGTCTGACTTACGAGGTTGCATACTCGCTCCCTTTGCCTCGTCAATCGATG
AGAAAAAGCGCCAAAACTCGCAATATGGCTTTGAACCACACGGTGCTGAGACTAGTTAGAATCTAGTCCC
AAACTAGCTTGGATAGCTTACCTTTGCCCTTTGCGTTGCGACAGGTCTTGCAGGGTATGGTTCCTTTCTC
ACCAGCTGATTTAGCTGCCTTGCTACCCTCACGGCGGATCTGCATAAAGAGTGGCTAGAGGTTATAAATT
AGCACTGATCCTAGGTACGGGGCTGAATGTAACTTGCCTTTCCTTTCTCATCGCGCGGCAAGACAGGCTT
GCTCAAATTCCTACCAGTCACAGGGGTATGCACGGCGTACGGACCACTTGAACTAGTCACAGATTAGTTA
GCAACTAGTCTGCATTGAATGGCTGTACTTACGGGCCCTCGCCATTGTCCTGATCATTTCCAGCTTCACC
CTCGTTGCTGCAAAGTAGTTAGTGACTAGTCAAGGACTAGTTGAAATGGGAGAAGAAACTCACGAATTCT
CGACACCCTTAGTATTGTGGTCCTTGGACTTGGTGCTGCTATATATTAGCTAATACACTAGTTAGACTCA
CAGAAACTTACGCAGCTCGCTTGCGCTTCTTGGTAGGAGTCGGGGTTGGGAGAACAGTGCCTTCAAACAA
GCCTTCATACCATGCTACTTGACTAGTCAGGGACTAGTCACCAAGTAATCTAGATAGGACTTGCCTTTGG
CCTCCATCAGTTCCTTCATAGTGGGAGGTCCATTGTGCAATGTAAACTCCATGCCGTGGGAGTTCTTGTC
CTTCAAGTGCTTGACCAATATGTTTCTGTTGGCAGAGGGAACCTGTCAACTAGTTAATAACTAGTCAGAA
ACTAGTATAGCAGTAGACTCACTGTACGCTTGAGGCATCCCTTCACTCGGCAGTAGACTTCATATGGATG
GATATCAGGCACGCCATTGTCGTCCTGTGGACTAGTCAGTAACTAGGCTTAAAGCTAGTCGGGTCGGCTT
ACTATCTTGAAATCCGGCAGCGTAAGCTCCCCGTCCTTAACTGCCTCGAGATAGTGACAGTACTCTGGGG
ACTTTCGGAGATCGTTATCGCGAATGCTCGGCATACTAATCGTTGACTAGTCTTGGACTAGTCCCGAGCA
AAAAGGATTGGAGGAGGAGGAGGAAGGTGAGAGTGAGACAAAGAGCGAAATAAGAGCTTCAAAGGCTATC
TCTAAGCAGTATGAAGGTTAAGTATCTAGTTCTTGACTAGATTTAAAAGAGATTTCGACTAGTTATGTAC
CTGGAGTTTGGATATAGGAATGTGTTGTGGTAACGAAATGTAAGGGGGAGGAAAGAAAAAGTCGGTCAAG
AGGTAACTCTAAGTCGGCCATTCCTTTTTGGGAGGCGCTAACCATAAACGGCATGGTCGACTTAGAGTTA
GCTCAGGGAATTTAGGGAGTTATCTGCGACCACCGAGGAACGGCGGAATGCCAAAGAATCCCGATGGAGC
TCTAGCTGGCGGTTGACAACCCCACCTTTTGGCGTTTCTGCGGCGTTGCAGGCGGGACTGGATACTTCGT
AGAACCAGAAAGGCAAGGCAGAACGCGCTCAGCAAGAGTGTTGGAAGTGATAGCATGATGTGCCTTGTTA
ACTAGGTCAAAATCTGCAGTATGCTTGATGTTATCCAAAGTGTGAGAGAGGAAGGTCCAAACATACACGA
TTGGGAGAGGGCCTAGGTATAAGAGTTTTTGAGTAGAACGCATGTGAGCCCAGCCATCTCGAGGAGATTA
AACACGGGCCGGCATTTGATGGCTATGTTAGTACCCCAATGGAAAGCCTGAGAGTCCAGTGGCGCTAATT
CATGAATAACGGTGAGACTAGCGGCCGGTCCCCTTATCCCAGCTGTTCCACGTTGGCCTGCCCCTCAGTT
AGCGCTCAACTCAATGCCCCTCACTGGCGAGGCGAGGGCAAGGATGGAGGGGCAGCATCGCCTGAGTTGG
AGCAAAGCGGCCGCCATGGGAGCAGCGAACCAACGGAGGGATGCCGTGCTTTGTCGTGGCTGCTGTGGCC
AATCCGGGCCCTTGGTTGGCTCACAGAGCGTTGCTGTGAGTCCATGAGCTATTATTGCTAGGTACAGTAT
AGAGAGAGGAGAGAGAGAGAGAGAGAGAGAGGGGAAAAAAGGTGAGGTTGAAGTGAGAAAAAAAAAAAAA
AAAATCCAACCACTGACGGCTGCCGGCTCTGCCACCCCCCTCCCTCCACCCCAGACCACCTGCACACTCA
GCGCGCAGCATCACCTAATCTTGGCTCGCCTTCCCGCAGCTCAGGTTGTTTTTTTTTTCTCTCTCCCTCG
TCGAAGCCGCCCTTGTTCCCTTATTTATTTCCCTCTCCATCCTTGTCTGCCTTTGGTCCATCTGCCCCTT
TGTCTGCATCTCTTTTGCACGCATCGCCTTATCGTCGTCTCTTTTTTCACTCACGGGAGCTTGACGATGA
CCTGACTCGTGAGCCTCACCTGCTGATTTCTCTCCCCCCCTCCCGACCGGCTTGACTTTTGTTTCTCCTC
CAGTACCTTATCGCGAAGCCGGAAGAACCTCTTAACCTCTAGATGAAAAAGCCTGAACTCACCGCGACGT
CTGTCGAGAAGTTCCTGATCGAAAAGTTCGACAGCGTCTCCGACCTGATGCAGCTCTCGGAGGGCGAAGA
ATCTCGTGCTTTCAGCTTCGATGTAGGAGGGCGTGGATATGTCCTGCGGGTAAATAGCTGCGCCGATGGT
TTCTACAAAGATCGTTATGTTTATCGGCACTTTGCATCGGCCGCGCTCCCGATTCCGGAAGTGCTTGACA
TTGGGGAATTCAGCGAGAGCCTGACCTATTGCATCTCCCGCCGTGCACAGGGTGTCACGTTGCAAGACCT
GCCTGAAACCGAACTGCCCGCTGTTCTGCAGCCGGTCGCGGAGGCCATGGATGCGATCGCTGCGGCCGAT
CTCAGCCAGACGAGCGGGTTCGGCCCATTCGGACCGCAAGGAATCGGTCAATACACTACATGGCGTGATT
TCATATGCGCGATTGCTGATCCCCATGTGTATCACTGGCAAACTGTGATGGACGACACCGTCAGTGCGTC
CGTCGCGCAGGCTCTCGATGAGCTGATGCTTTGGGCCGAGGACTGCCCCGAAGTCCGGCACCTCGTGCAC
GCGGATTTCGGCTCCAACAATGTCCTGACGGACAATGGCCGCATAACAGCGGTCATTGACTGGAGCGAGG
CGATGTTCGGGGATTCCCAATACGAGGTCGCCAACATCTTCTTCTGGAGGCCGTGGTTGGCTTGTATGGA
GCAGCAGACGCGCTACTTCGAGCGGAGGCACCCGGAGCTTGCAGGATCGCCGCGGCTCCGGGCGTATATG
CTCCGCATTGGTCTTGACCAACTCTATCAGAGCTTGGTTGACGGCAATTTCGATGATGCAGCTTGGGCGC
AGGGTCGATGCGACGCAATCGTCCGATCCGGAGCCGGGACTGTCGGGCGTACACAAATCGCCCGCAGAAG
CGCGGCCGTCTGGACCGATGGCTGTGTAGAAGTACTCGCCGATAGTGGAAACCGACGCCCCAGCACTCGT
CCGAGGGCAAAGGAATAGATGCATGGCTTTCGTGACCGGGCTTCAAACAATGATGTGCGATGGTGTGGTT
CCCGGTTGGCGGAGTCTTTGTCTACTTTGGTTGTCTGTCGCAGGTCGGTAGACCGCAAATGAGCAACTGA
TGGATTGTTGCCAGCGATACTATAATTCACATGGATGGTCTTTGTCGATCAGTAGCTAGTGAGAGAGAGA
GAACATCTATCCACAATGTCGAGTGTCTATTAGACATACTCCGAGAATAAAGTCAACTGTGTCTGTGATC
TAAAGATCGATTCGGCAGTCGAGTAGCGTATAACAACTCCGAGTACCAGCGAAAGCACGTCGTGACAGGA
GCAGGGCTTTGCCAACTGCGCAACCTTGCTTGAATGAGGATACACGGGGTGCAACATGGCTGTACTGATC
CATCGCAACCAAAATTTCTGTTTATAGATCAAGCTGGTAGATTCCAATTACTCCACCTCTTGCGCTTCTC
CATGACATGTAAGTGCACGTGGAAACCATACCCAAATTGCCTACAGCTGCGGAGCATGAGCCTATGGCGA
TCAGTCTGGTCATGTTAACCAGCCTGTGCTCTGACGTTAATGCAGAATAGCTTCGCGTGATCTTACGGCA
TTATACGTATGATCGGTCCACGATCAGCTAGATTATCTAGTCAGCTTGATGTCATAGCTGTTTCCTGAGG
CTCAATACTGACCATTTAAATCATACCTGACCTCCATAGCAGAAAGTCAAAAGCCTCCGACCGGAGGCTT
TTGACTTGATCGGCACGTAAGAGGTTCCAACTTTCACCATAATGAAATAAGATCACTACCGGGCGTATTT
TTTGAGTTATCGAGATTTTCAGGAGCTAAGGAAGCTAAAATGAGCCATATTCAACGGGAAACGTCTTGCT
TGAAGCCGCGATTAAATTCCAACATGGATGCTGATTTATATGGGTATAAATGGGCTCGCGATAATGTCGG
GCAATCAGGTGCGACAATCTATCGATTGTATGGGAAGCCCGATGCGCCAGAGTTGTTTCTGAAACATGGC
AAAGGTAGCGTTGCCAATGATGTTACAGATGAGATGGTCAGGCTAAACTGGCTGACGGAATTTATGCCTC
TTCCGACCATCAAGCATTTTATCCGTACTCCTGATGATGCATGGTTACTCACCACTGCGATCCCAGGGAA
AACAGCATTCCAGGTATTAGAAGAATATCCTGATTCAGGTGAAAATATTGTTGATGCGCTGGCAGTGTTC
CTGCGCCGGTTGCATTCGATTCCTGTTTGTAATTGTCCTTTTAACGGCGATCGCGTATTTCGTCTCGCTC
AGGCGCAATCACGAATGAATAACGGTTTGGTTGGTGCGAGTGATTTTGATGACGAGCGTAATGGCTGGCC
TGTTGAACAAGTCTGGAAAGAAATGCATAAACTCTTGCCATTCTCACCGGATTCAGTCGTCACTCATGGT
GATTTCTCACTTGATAACCTTATTTTTGACGAGGGGAAATTAATAGGTTGTATTGATGTTGGACGAGTCG
GAATCGCAGACCGATACCAGGATCTTGCCATCCTATGGAACTGCCTCGGTGAGTTTTCTCCTTCATTACA
GAAACGGCTTTTTCAAAAATATGGTATTGATAATCCTGATATGAATAAATTGCAGTTTCACTTGATGCTC
GATGAGTTTTTCTAATGAGGACCTAAATGTAATCACCTGGCTCACCTTCGGGTGGGCCTTTCTGCGTTGC
TGGCGTTTTTCCATAGGCTCCGCCCCCCTGACGAGCATCACAAAAATCGATGCTCAAGTCAGAGGTGGCG
AAACCCGACAGGACTATAAAGATACCAGGCGTTTCCCCCTGGAAGCTCCCTCGTGCGCTCTCCTGTTCCG
ACCCTGCCGCTTACCGGATACCTGTCCGCCTTTCTCCCTTCGGGAAGCGTGGCGCTTTCTCATAGCTCAC
GCTGTAGGTATCTCAGTTCGGTGTAGGTCGTTCGCTCCAAGCTGGGCTGTGTGCACGAACCCCCCGTTCA
GCCCGACCGCTGCGCCTTATCCGGTAACTATCGTCTTGAGTCCAACCCGGTAAGACACGACTTATCGCCA
CTGGCAGCAGCCACTGGTAACAGGATTAGCAGAGCGAGGTATGTAGGCGGTGCTACAGAGTTCTTGAAGT
GGTGGCCTAACTACGGCTACACTAGAAGAACAGTATTTGGTATCTGCGCTCTGCTGAAGCCAGTTACCTC
GGAAAAAGAGTTGGTAGCTCTTGATCCGGCAAACAAACCACCGCTGGTAGCGGTGGTTTTTTTGTTTGCA
AGCAGCAGATTACGCGCAGAAAAAAAGGATCTCAAGAAGATCCTTTGATTTTCTACCGAAGAAAGGCCCA
CCCGTGTAAAACGACGGCCAGTTTATCTAGTCAGCTTGATTCTAGCTGATCGTGGACCGGAAGGTGAGCC
AGTGAGTTGATTGCAGTCCAGTTACGCTGGAGTCTGAGGCTCGTCCTGAATGATATGCGGCCCGCTGTAG
GTCAATTGCGACTTGGAGGAAGGGATCCGCCAAGGATGCTCTGGATCCGCATCCGGCCGCTCTTGCGCCC
CATCAATCGCCCGACTATAAATCGAACTACTTTCGGCATCTTCTAGACTTCCTAATACCGCCTAGTCATA
GCAGATTCAAGCTGAGAACACCACAAGTAAATATCACCCATCATGCTTACCCTGACCGTCCCTGAAAACT
ACGGGTATGTGCCAATTCTACAATTCCTTGCAGACAATGCCATTCTCCCCATGAAGTCTGATGCTAACTA
TCCTGCAGCTCTGTCATTGCCGTCGCTCTGGGTGCCATCCCCGTCCTGAGCTTCGTCCATGGCGCCGTCG
TGTCTCGTCTCCGCAAGGAAGCTGATTGCCCCTACCCTCACTGCTATGCGACCGTAGAGCAGTGCAAGAC
CAACGTAAGCCAACCTCACACAAACAGGATTCCTCGAGCTAACATACATTCCGAACCGTGCAGCCCAAGG
CCGAGCAGTTCAACTGCGCTCAGCGCGCTCATGCCAACTTCCTTGAGAACTCCAGCCAAACTATGCTCTT
CCTCCTGGTAGCTGGACTGAAGTACCCCCAGTTGGCGACTGGCCTCGGAAGCATCTGGGTCCTCGGTCGC
TCACTGTTCCTTTACGGATATGTGTACTCCGGCAAGCCGCGGGGTCGCGGTCGTTTGTACGGCAGCTTCT
ACTTGCTTGCACAGGGAGCTCTCTGGGGCTTGACGTCTTTTGGAGTTGCGAGGGAGTTGATTTCCTACTT
CTAAGTTTGGACTGAATCCGTGGTGTGATTGAGGTGATTGGCGATGTTTGGCTATACCAGCTATATGTAA
TAATCTCTACTGTATACTACTATTCAACGCATTTTACTATGCGTGCTGCTAGGGTCGGCAATGACAATGG
CAATCTGACTGACGTGGTCTATTTCTCCATGTGCAGCAGGGAATACGAGCTCCAATGGACCTCGGGAGTG
GCA
